Addgene plasmid #250676: pFZ1036
Purpose: IPT along with RUBY for soybean genome editing
Depositing lab: Feng Zhang. Depositing organization: University of Minnesota. Publication: Developmental regulators enable rapid and efficient soybean transformation and CRISPR-mediated genome editing. Alok A, Raman V, D'Agostino L, Kshetry AO, Rai KM, Wang C, Gunapati S, Stupar RM, Patil GB, Zhang F. Plant Physiol. 2025 Dec 10:kiaf640. doi: 10.1093/plphys/kiaf640. PubMed 41370232.
Backbone
  Vector backbone: pTrans230d
  Total vector size (bp): 23162
  Vector type: Plant Expression, CRISPR
  Selectable markers: Basta
Growth in bacteria
  Bacterial resistance: Kanamycin, 50 μg/mL
  Growth temperature: 37°C
  Growth strain: DH5alpha
  Copy number: High Copy
Gene/Insert
  Gene/Insert name: IPT, Cas9, RUBY
  Promoter: CaMV35, AtUbi10
  Cloning method: Golden Gate
  Sequencing primers: 5′ 5'ccaatacgcaaaccgcctctcc3'; 3′ acgttgtaaaacgacggccagtg
Terms and licenses: Academic/Nonprofit Terms; Industry Terms: Not Available to Industry
How to cite: pFZ1036 was a gift from Feng Zhang (Addgene plasmid # 250676 ; http://n2t.net/addgene:250676 ; RRID:Addgene_250676)
