[The description below was written by a language model from this plasmid's Addgene catalogue record and pLannotate feature annotations shown in this document.]
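Description:
pFZ1036 is a 23.2 kb Agrobacterium T-DNA binary vector built by Golden Gate assembly on the pTrans230d backbone, intended for plant expression and CRISPR genome editing in soybean. Outside the T-DNA borders it carries a high-copy ColE1/pUC-type origin with the pBR322 bom region for propagation in E. coli, the pVS1 oriV with RepA and StaA for replication and stable maintenance in Agrobacterium, and an aphA-3 kanamycin resistance gene for bacterial selection. Just inside the nopaline-type left border sits the plant selectable marker: the bar phosphinothricin acetyltransferase gene, driven by an enhanced CaMV 35S promoter with a CaMV poly(A) signal, conferring Basta (glufosinate) tolerance.

The T-DNA payload combines three functions. The editing module encodes the Csy4 (Cas6f) endoribonuclease directly upstream of Streptococcus pyogenes Cas9, ending in the Arabidopsis HSP18.2 terminator, followed by an array of three gRNA scaffolds closed by a CaMV poly(A) signal. This layout fits a design in which Csy4 cleaves a polycistronic transcript into individual guides, although the guide targets and the array's promoter are not annotated. The second module is the Agrobacterium isopentenyl transferase gene (IPT), a cytokinin biosynthesis enzyme used here as a developmental regulator, placed between attB1 and attB2 sites under a CaMV 35S promoter with an OCS terminator. The third is the RUBY betalain reporter, of which CYP76AD1 and DODA from sugar beet are annotated. It gives a visible red pigment that marks transformed tissue. The record lists CaMV 35S and AtUbi10 as promoters, but AtUbi10 is not annotated, so which cassette it drives is not stated. The stated purpose is delivering IPT together with RUBY for soybean transformation and genome editing.
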