Features (pLannotate 1.2.2; 33 found; start..end, strand, type, name):
    853..2343    +  CDS            CYP76AD1: C76AD_BETVU - Also known as Bv2g029890_ucyh From Beta vulgaris (Sugar beet).
   2410..3234    +  CDS            DODA1: DOD1W_BETVU - Experimental evidence at transcript level: Swiss-Prot protein existence level 2. Opens the cyclic ring of dihydroxy-phenylalanine (DOPA) between carbons 4 and 5, thus producing an unstable seco-DOPA that rearranges nonenzymatically to betalamic acid. From Beta vulgaris (Sugar beet).
   5311..5465    +  CDS            lacZα (fragment): LacZα fragment of β-galactosidase; lacZ fragment
   5531..5555    +  misc_feature   RB T-DNA repeat: right border repeat from nopaline C58 T-DNA
   5895..6296    +  CDS            Y4CG_SINFN (fragment): Protein inferred from homology: Swiss-Prot protein existence level 3. From Sinorhizobium fredii (strain NBRC 101917 / NGR234).
   6856..7485    +  CDS            pVS1 StaA: stability protein from the Pseudomonas plasmid pVS1 (Heeb et al., 2000)
   7914..8987    +  CDS            pVS1 RepA: replication protein from the Pseudomonas plasmid pVS1 (Heeb et al., 2000)
   9053..9247    +  rep_origin     pVS1 oriV: origin of replication for the Pseudomonas plasmid pVS1 (Heeb et al., 2000)
   9450..9489    +  CDS            rop (fragment): Rop protein, which maintains plasmids at low copy number; rop
   9591..9731    +  misc_feature   bom: basis of mobility region from pBR322
   9917..10505   -  rep_origin     ori: high-copy-number ColE1/pMB1/pBR322/pUC origin of replication
  10592..11386   -  CDS            KanR: aminoglycoside phosphotransferase; aphA-3; confers resistance to kanamycin
  11811..11835   +  misc_feature   LB T-DNA repeat: left border repeat from nopaline C58 T-DNA
  11913..12087   -  polyA_signal   CaMV poly(A) signal: cauliflower mosaic virus polyadenylation signal
  12097..12645   -  CDS            bar: PAT_STRHY - Experimental evidence at protein level: Swiss-Prot protein existence level 1. Inactivates phosphinothricin (PPT) by transfer of an acetyl group from acetyl CoA. Can also acetylate demethylphosphinothricin but not PTT or glutamate. This enzyme is an effector of phosphinothricin tripeptide (PTT or bialaphos) resistance. From Streptomyces hygroscopicus. Introduced by genetic manipulation and expressed in glufosinate-tolerant maize by Dekalb Genetics.
  12690..13366   -  promoter       CaMV 35S promoter (enhanced): cauliflower mosaic virus 35S promoter with a duplicated enhancer region
  13456..13544   +  CDS            lacI (fragment): lac repressor; lacI; The lac repressor binds to the lac operator to inhibit transcription in E. coli. This inhibition can be relieved by adding lactose or isopropyl-β-D-thiogalactopyranoside (IPTG).
  13557..13578   +  protein_bind   CAP binding site: CAP binding activates transcription in the presence of cAMP. E. coli catabolite activator protein
  13593..13623   +  promoter       lac promoter: promoter for the E. coli lac operon
  13627..13649   +  protein_bind   lac operator (fragment): The lac repressor binds to the lac operator to inhibit transcription in E. coli. This inhibition can be relieved by adding lactose or isopropyl-β-D-thiogalactopyranoside (IPTG). lac repressor encoded by lacI
  13680..13705   +  misc_feature   MCS (fragment): pUC18/19 multiple cloning site
  14651..15211   +  CDS            cas6f: CAS6_PSEAB - Also known as csy4. Experimental evidence at protein level: Swiss-Prot protein existence level 1. CRISPR (clustered regularly interspaced short palindromic repeat) is an adaptive immune system that provides protection against mobile genetic elements (viruses, transposable elements and conjugative plasmids). CRISPR clusters contain sequences complementary to antecedent mobile elements and target invading nucleic acids. CRISPR clusters are transcribed and processed into CRISPR RNA (crRNA). Processes pre-crRNA into individual crRNA units. Absolutely required for crRNA production or s
  15278..19381   +  CDS            cas9: CAS9_STRP1 - Also known as csn1 From Streptococcus pyogenes serotype M1.
  19427..19675   +  terminator     HSP terminator: efficient transcription terminator from the Arabidopsis thaliana heat shock protein 18.2 gene (Nagaya et al., 2010)
  20215..20290   +  misc_RNA       gRNA scaffold: guide RNA scaffold for the Streptococcus pyogenes CRISPR/Cas9 system
  20331..20406   +  misc_RNA       gRNA scaffold: guide RNA scaffold for the Streptococcus pyogenes CRISPR/Cas9 system
  20447..20522   +  misc_RNA       gRNA scaffold: guide RNA scaffold for the Streptococcus pyogenes CRISPR/Cas9 system
  20562..20736   +  polyA_signal   CaMV poly(A) signal: cauliflower mosaic virus polyadenylation signal
  20771..21116   +  promoter       CaMV 35S promoter: strong constitutive promoter from cauliflower mosaic virus
  21128..21152   +  protein_bind   attB1: mutant version of attB; recombination site for the Gateway® BP reaction BP Clonase™
  21153..21869   +  CDS            izt: IPT_AGRT7 - Also known as ipt, tmr. Experimental evidence at protein level: Swiss-Prot protein existence level 1. Transfers dimethylallyl groups to AMP as part of the biosynthesis of cytokinin phytohormones. From Agrobacterium tumefaciens (strain T37).
  21876..21900   -  protein_bind   attB2: mutant version of attB; recombination site for the Gateway® BP reaction BP Clonase™
  21953..22660   +  terminator     OCS terminator: octopine synthase terminator
>Addgene plasmid #250676 | pFZ1036 | addgene full sequence | sequence record 499272 | Addgene NGS Result
AAAAAAAAACAAAAAGGAAAAGAAATAAAGCACGAAGAATTCTAGAAAATACGAAATACGCTTCAATGCA
GTGGGACCCACGGTTCAATTATTGCCAATTTTCAGCTCCACCGTATATTTAAAAAATAAAACGATAATGC
TAAAAAAATATAAATCGTAACGATCGTTAAATCTCAACGGCTGGATCTTATGACGACCGTTAGAAATTGT
GGTTGTCGACGAGTCAGTAATAAACGGCGTCAAAGTGGTTGCAGCCGGCACACACGAGTCGTGTTTATCA
ACTCAAAGCACAAATACTTTTCCTCAACCTAAAAATAAGGCAATTAGCCAAAAACAACTTTGCGTGTAAA
CAACGCTCAATACACGTGTCATTTTATTATTAGCTATTGCTTCACCGCCTTAGCTTTCTCGTGACCTAGT
CGTCCTCGTCTTTTCTTCTTCTTCTTCTATAAAACAATACCCAAAGAGCTCTTCTTCTTCACAATTCAGA
TTTCAATTTCTCAAAATCTTAAAAACTTTCTCTCAATTCTCTCTACCGTGATCAAGGTAAATTTCTGTGT
TCCTTATTCTCTCAAAATCTTCGATTTTGTTTTCGTTCGATCCCAATTTCGTATATGTTCTTTGGTTTAG
ATTCTGTTAATCTTAGATCGAACACGATTTTCTGGGTTTGATCGTTAGATATCATCTTAATTCTCGATTA
GGGTTTCATAGATATCATCCGATTTGTTCAAATAATTTGAGTTTTGTCGAATAATTACTCTTCGATTTGT
GATTTCTATCTAGATCTGGTGTTAGTTTCTAGTTTGTGCGATCGAATTTGTCGATTAATCTGAGTTTTTC
TGATTAACAGGAATGGATCATGCGACCCTCGCCATGATCCTCGCGATCTGGTTCATCAGCTTCCACTTCA
TCAAGCTGCTGTTCTCCCAGCAGACCACCAAGCTGCTTCCGCCAGGACCAAAGCCGCTTCCGATCATCGG
CAACATCCTTGAGGTGGGCAAGAAGCCGCATCGGTCCTTCGCCAACCTCGCCAAGATTCACGGCCCACTC
ATTTCCCTCAGACTCGGCTCTGTGACCACCATCGTTGTGTCCTCTGCCGACGTGGCCAAAGAGATGTTCC
TCAAGAAGGATCACCCGCTCTCCAACCGCACGATCCCGAATAGTGTTACAGCCGGCGACCACCACAAGCT
CACCATGTCTTGGCTCCCGGTGTCTCCGAAGTGGCGCAACTTCCGCAAGATTACCGCCGTGCATCTGCTC
TCCCCACAGAGACTCGATGCCTGCCAGACATTCAGGCACGCCAAGGTGCAGCAGCTCTACGAGTACGTTC
AAGAGTGCGCCCAGAAAGGCCAGGCCGTGGATATTGGCAAGGCCGCCTTTACGACCAGCCTCAACCTCCT
CAGCAAGCTGTTCTTCAGCGTCGAGCTGGCGCACCACAAGTCCCATACCAGCCAAGAGTTCAAAGAGCTG
ATCTGGAACATCATGGAAGATATAGGCAAGCCGAACTACGCCGACTACTTCCCGATTCTCGGCTGCGTTG
ACCCATCTGGCATTAGAAGAAGGCTCGCCTGCTCCTTCGACAAGCTGATCGCCGTGTTCCAGGGCATCAT
CTGCGAGAGACTCGCCCCAGATTCCTCCACCACAACTACCACCACCACCGACGACGTGCTCGATGTGCTC
CTCCAGCTGTTCAAGCAGAACGAGCTGACGATGGGCGAGATCAACCACCTCCTCGTGGACATCTTCGACG
CCGGCACCGATACCACATCCTCCACATTCGAGTGGGTGATGACCGAGCTGATCCGCAATCCAGAGATGAT
GGAAAAGGCCCAAGAGGAAATCAAGCAGGTCCTCGGCAAGGACAAGCAGATCCAAGAGTCCGACATCATC
AACCTGCCGTACCTCCAGGCGATCATCAAAGAGACACTCCGCCTCCATCCGCCGACCGTGTTCTTGCTCC
CAAGAAAGGCCGACACCGATGTCGAGCTGTACGGCTACATCGTGCCGAAGGATGCCCAGATCCTCGTGAA
CCTCTGGGCCATTGGCAGGGACCCAAACGCCTGGCAGAACGCCGATATTTTCAGCCCAGAGCGCTTCATC
GGCTGCGAGATCGATGTTAAGGGCCGCGATTTCGGCCTCCTTCCATTTGGCGCTGGCCGCAGAATTTGCC
CAGGCATGAATCTCGCCATCAGGATGCTCACCCTCATGCTCGCCACACTCCTCCAGTTCTTCAACTGGAA
GCTCGAAGGCGACATCTCCCCGAAGGACCTCGACATGGACGAGAAGTTCGGCATTGCGCTCCAAAAGACC
AAGCCGCTCAAGCTCATCCCGATTCCGCGCTACGGTAGCGGAGCTACCAATTTTAGCCTCCTTAAGCAGG
CTGGTGATGTAGAAGAGAACCCCGGGCCTATGAAGATGATGAACGGCGAGGACGCCAACGACCAGATGAT
CAAAGAGTCCTTCTTCATCACCCACGGCAACCCGATCCTCACCGTCGAGGATACACATCCGCTCAGGCCG
TTCTTCGAGACATGGCGCGAGAAGATTTTCTCCAAGAAGCCGAAGGCCATCCTCATCATCTCCGGCCACT
GGGAGACAGTGAAGCCAACCGTGAACGCCGTGCACATCAACGACACCATCCACGACTTCGACGACTACCC
AGCCGCCATGTACCAGTTCAAGTACCCAGCTCCAGGCGAGCCAGAGCTTGCGAGAAAGGTGGAAGAGATC
CTCAAGAAGTCCGGGTTCGAGACAGCCGAGACAGACCAAAAGAGGGGCCTTGATCACGGCGCCTGGGTTC
CACTCATGCTCATGTATCCAGAGGCGGACATCCCGGTGTGCCAGCTCTCAGTTCAGCCACATCTCGACGG
CACCTACCACTACAATCTCGGCAGAGCCCTCGCGCCGCTCAAGAATGATGGCGTGCTCATTATTGGCTCC
GGCAGCGCCACACATCCACTCGATGAGACACCGCACTACTTCGATGGTGTTGCCCCTTGGGCCGCTGCCT
TCGATTCTTGGCTTAGGAAGGCCCTCATCAACGGCCGCTTCGAGGAAGTGAACATCTACGAGAGCAAGGC
CCCGAACTGGAAGCTCGCCCATCCATTTCCAGAGCACTTCTACCCGCTCCACGTTGTGCTCGGCGCTGCT
GGTGAAAAGTGGAAGGCCGAGCTGATCCACTCCTCCTGGGATCATGGCACACTTTGCCACGGCTCCTACA
AGTTCACCTCCGCCGGATCCGGAGCAACCAACTTTAGCCTGCTCAAGCAAGCAGGAGATGTTGAGGAAAA
TCCTGGCCCCATGACCGCCATCAAGATGAACACCAACGGCGAGGGCGAGACACAGCACATCCTCATGATC
CCGTTCATGGCGCAGGGCCACCTCAGGCCATTTCTCGAACTCGCCATGTTCCTCTACAAGCGCTCCCACG
TGATCATCACCCTGCTCACAACTCCGCTCAATGCCGGCTTCCTCAGGCACCTCCTTCACCACCATTCCTA
CTCCTCCAGCGGCATCAGGATCGTCGAGCTGCCATTCAACTCCACCAACCACGGACTCCCACCGGGCATC
GAGAACACCGATAAGCTCACACTCCCGCTCGTGGTGTCCCTCTTCCATTCCACCATCAGCCTCGATCCGC
ACCTCCGCGATTACATCTCCAGGCATTTCAGCCCAGCCAGGCCACCACTCTGCGTGATCCATGATGTGTT
CCTCGGCTGGGTTGACCAGGTGGCCAAGGATGTGGGCTCTACAGGCGTGGTGTTCACAACAGGCGGCGCT
TATGGCACATCCGCCTACGTGTCCATCTGGAACGATCTCCCGCACCAGAACTACTCCGACGACCAAGAGT
TCCCGCTGCCAGGCTTCCCAGAGAACCATAAGTTCCGCAGGTCCCAGCTCCATCGGTTCCTCAGATATGC
CGACGGCTCCGACGATTGGTCCAAGTATTTCCAGCCGCAGCTCCGCCAGTCCATGAAGTCTTTTGGCTGG
CTCTGCAACTCCGTGGAAGAGATCGAGACACTCGGCTTCTCCATCCTCCGCAACTACACCAAGCTGCCGA
TCTGGGGCATCGGCCCACTTATTGCTTCCCCAGTGCAGCACTCCTCCTCCGACAACAATTCAACAGGCGC
CGAGTTCGTGCAGTGGCTCAGCCTCAAAGAGCCGGACTCCGTCCTCTACATCTCCTTCGGCTCCCAGAAC
ACGATCAGCCCGACGCAGATGATGGAACTCGCTGCTGGCCTTGAGTCCTCCGAGAAGCCATTCCTCTGGG
TGATCAGAGCCCCGTTCGGCTTCGACATCAACGAAGAGATGCGCCCAGAGTGGCTGCCAGAGGGCTTTGA
GGAACGCATGAAGGTGAAGAAACAGGGCAAGCTCGTGTACAAGCTCGGCCCGCAGCTTGAGATCCTCAAC
CATGAATCCATCGGCGGCTTTCTCACCCACTGCGGATGGAACAGCATCCTTGAGTCTCTTCGCGAGGGCG
TTCCGATGCTTGGATGGCCACTTGCTGCCGAGCAGGCCTACAACCTCAAGTACCTCGAAGATGAGATGGG
CGTCGCGGTTGAGCTTGCTAGAGGCCTCGAAGGCGAGATCTCCAAAGAGAAGGTCAAGCGCATCGTCGAG
ATGATCCTTGAGCGCAACGAGGGCTCCAAAGGCTGGGAGATGAAGAATCGCGCCGTGGAAATGGGCAAAA
AGCTCAAGGACGCCGTGAACGAGGAAAAAGAGCTGAAGGGCTCCTCCGTGAAGGCGATCGACGATTTCCT
CGACGCCGTCATGCAGGCCAAACTTGAGCCAAGCCTCCAGTGATAGTGAGCTTAAAGCAGAATGCTGAGC
TAAAAGAAAGGCTTTTTCCATTTTCGAGAGACAATGAGAAAAGAAGAAGAAGAAGAAGAAGAAGAAGAAG
AAGAAAAGAGTAAATAATAAAGCCCCACAGGAGGCGAAGTTCTTGTAGCTCCATGTTATCTAAGTTATTG
ATATTGTTTGCCCTATATTTTATTTCTGTCATTGTGTATGTTTTGTTCAGTTTCGATCTCCTTGCAAAAT
GCAGAGATTATGAGATGAATAAACTAAGTTATATTATTATACGTGTTAATATTCTCCTCCTCTCTCTAGC
TAGCCTTTTGTTTTCTCTTTTTCTTATTTGATTTTCTTTAAATCAATCCATTTTAGGAGAGGGCCAGGGA
GTGATCCAGCAAAACATGAAGATTAGAAGAAACTTCCCTCTTTTTTTTCCTGAAAACAATTTAACGTCGA
GATTTATCTCTTTTTGTAATGGAATCATTTCTACAGTTATGACCGCTGAGCTCAGTGTGGCACTGGCCGT
CGTTTTACAACGTCGTGACTGGGAAAACCCTGGCGTTACCCAACTTAATCGCCTTGCAGCACATCCCCCT
TTCGCCAGCTGGCGTAATAGCGAAGAGGCCCGCACCGATCGCCCTTCCCAACAGTTGCGCAGCCTGAATG
GCGAATGCTAGAGCAGCTTGAGCTTGGATCAGATTGTCGTTTCCCGCCTTCAGTTTAAACTATCAGTGTT
TGACAGGATATATTGGCGGGTAAACCTAAGAGAAAAGAGCGTTTATTAGAATAATCGGATATTTAAAAGG
GCGTGAAAAGGTTTATCCGTTCGTCCATTTGTATGTGCATGCCAACCACAGGGTTCCCCTCGGGATCAAA
GTACTTTGATCCAACCCCTCCGCTGCTATAGTGCAGTCGGCTTCTGACGTTCAGTGCAGCCGTCTTCTGA
AAACGACATGTCGCACAAGTCCTAAGTTACGCGACAGGCTGCCGCCCTGCCCTTTTCCTGGCGTTTTCTT
GTCGCGTGTTTTAGTCGCATAAAGTAGAATACTTGCGACTAGAACCGGAGACATTACGCCATGAACAAGA
GCGCCGCCGCTGGCCTGCTGGGCTATGCCCGCGTCAGCACCGACGACCAGGACTTGACCAACCAACGGGC
CGAACTGCACGCGGCCGGCTGCACCAAGCTGTTTTCCGAGAAGATCACCGGCACCAGGCGCGACCGCCCG
GAGCTGGCCAGGATGCTTGACCACCTACGCCCTGGCGACGTTGTGACAGTGACCAGGCTAGACCGCCTGG
CCCGCAGCACCCGCGACCTACTGGACATTGCCGAGCGCATCCAGGAGGCCGGCGCGGGCCTGCGTAGCCT
GGCAGAGCCGTGGGCCGACACCACCACGCCGGCCGGCCGCATGGTGTTGACCGTGTTCGCCGGCATTGCC
GAGTTCGAGCGTTCCCTAATCATCGACCGCACCCGGAGCGGGCGCGAGGCCGCCAAGGCCCGAGGCGTGA
AGTTTGGCCCCCGCCCTACCCTCACCCCGGCACAGATCGCGCACGCCCGCGAGCTGATCGACCAGGAAGG
CCGCACCGTGAAAGAGGCGGCTGCACTGCTTGGCGTGCATCGCTCGACCCTGTACCGCGCACTTGAGCGC
AGCGAGGAAGTGACGCCCACCGAGGCCAGGCGGCGCGGTGCCTTCCGTGAGGACGCATTGACCGAGGCCG
ACGCCCTGGCGGCCGCCGAGAATGAACGCCAAGAGGAACAAGCATGAAACCGCACCAGGACGGCCAGGAC
GAACCGTTTTTCATTACCGAAGAGATCGAGGCGGAGATGATCGCGGCCGGGTACGTGTTCGAGCCGCCCG
CGCACGGCTCAACCGTGCGGCTGCATGAAATCCTGGCCGGTTTGTCTGATGCCAAGCTGGCGGCCTGGCC
GGCCAGCTTGGCCGCTGAAGAAACCGAGCGCCGCCGTCTAAAAAGGTGATGTGTATTTGAGTAAAACAGC
TTGCGTCATGCGGTCGCTGCGTATATGATGCGATGAGTAAATAAACAAATACGCAAGGGGAACGCATGAA
GGTTATCGCTGTACTTAACCAGAAAGGCGGGTCAGGCAAGACGACCATCGCAACCCATCTAGCCCGCGCC
CTGCAACTCGCCGGGGCCGATGTTCTGTTAGTCGATTCCGATCCCCAGGGCAGTGCCCGCGATTGGGCGG
CCGTGCGGGAAGATCAACCGCTAACCGTTGTCGGCATCGACCGCCCGACGATTGACCGCGACGTGAAGGC
CATCGGCCGGCGCGACTTCGTAGTGATCGACGGAGCGCCCCAGGCGGCGGACTTGGCTGTGTCCGCGATC
AAGGCAGCCGACTTCGTGCTGATTCCGGTGCAGCCAAGCCCTTACGACATATGGGCCACCGCCGACCTGG
TGGAGCTGGTTAAGCAGCGCATTGAGGTCACGGATGGAAGGCTACAAGCGGCCTTTGTCGTGTCGCGGGC
GATCAAAGGCACGCGCATCGGCGGTGAGGTTGCCGAGGCGCTGGCCGGGTACGAGCTGCCCATTCTTGAG
TCCCGTATCACGCAGCGCGTGAGCTACCCAGGCACTGCCGCCGCCGGCACAACCGTTCTTGAATCAGAAC
CCGAGGGCGACGCTGCCCGCGAGGTCCAGGCGCTGGCCGCTGAAATTAAATCAAAACTCATTTGAGTTAA
TGAGGTAAAGAGAAAATGAGCAAAAGCACAAACACGCTAAGTGCCGGCCGTCCGAGCGCACGCAGCAGCA
AGGCTGCAACGTTGGCCAGCCTGGCAGACACGCCAGCCATGAAGCGGGTCAACTTTCAGTTGCCGGCGGA
GGATCACACCAAGCTGAAGATGTACGCGGTACGCCAAGGCAAGACCATTACCGAGCTGCTATCTGAATAC
ATCGCGCAGCTACCAGAGTAAATGAGCAAATGAATAAATGAGTAGATGAATTTTAGCGGCTAAAGGAGGC
GGCATGGAAAATCAAGAACAACCAGGCACCGACGCCGTGGAATGCCCCATGTGTGGAGGAACGGGCGGTT
GGCCAGGCGTAAGCGGCTGGGTTGCCTGCCGGCCCTGCAATGGCACTGGAACCCCCAAGCCCGAGGAATC
GGCGTGAGCGGTCGCAAACCATCCGGCCCGGTACAAATCGGCGCGGCGCTGGGTGATGACCTGGTGGAGA
AGTTGAAGGCCGCGCAGGCCGCCCAGCGGCAACGCATCGAGGCAGAAGCACGCCCCGGTGAATCGTGGCA
AGCGGCCGCTGATCGAATCCGCAAAGAATCCCGGCAACCGCCGGCAGCCGGTGCGCCGTCGATTAGGAAG
CCGCCCAAGGGCGACGAGCAACCAGATTTTTTCGTTCCGATGCTCTATGACGTGGGCACCCGCGATAGTC
GCAGCATCATGGACGTGGCCGTTTTCCGTCTGTCGAAGCGTGACCGACGAGCTGGCGAGGTGATCCGCTA
CGAGCTTCCAGACGGGCACGTAGAGGTTTCCGCAGGGCCGGCCGGCATGGCCAGTGTGTGGGATTACGAC
CTGGTACTGATGGCGGTTTCCCATCTAACCGAATCCATGAACCGATACCGGGAAGGGAAGGGAGACAAGC
CCGGCCGCGTGTTCCGTCCACACGTTGCGGACGTACTCAAGTTCTGCCGGCGAGCCGATGGCGGAAAGCA
GAAAGACGACCTGGTAGAAACCTGCATTCGGTTAAACACCACGCACGTTGCCATGCAGCGTACGAAGAAG
GCCAAGAACGGCCGCCTGGTGACGGTATCCGAGGGTGAAGCCTTGATTAGCCGCTACAAGATCGTAAAGA
GCGAAACCGGGCGGCCGGAGTACATCGAGATCGAGCTAGCTGATTGGATGTACCGCGAGATCACAGAAGG
CAAGAACCCGGACGTGCTGACGGTTCACCCCGATTACTTTTTGATCGATCCCGGCATCGGCCGTTTTCTC
TACCGCCTGGCACGCCGCGCCGCAGGCAAGGCAGAAGCCAGATGGTTGTTCAAGACGATCTACGAACGCA
GTGGCAGCGCCGGAGAGTTCAAGAAGTTCTGTTTCACCGTGCGCAAGCTGATCGGGTCAAATGACCTGCC
GGAGTACGATTTGAAGGAGGAGGCGGGGCAGGCTGGCCCGATCCTAGTCATGCGCTACCGCAACCTGATC
GAGGGCGAAGCATCCGCCGGTTCCTAATGTACGGAGCAGATGCTAGGGCAAATTGCCCTAGCAGGGGAAA
AAGGTCGAAAAGGCCTCTTTCCTGTGGATAGCACGTACATTGGGAACCCAAAGCCGTACATTGGGAACCG
GAACCCGTACATTGGGAACCCAAAGCCGTACATTGGGAACCGGTCACACATGTAAGTGACTGATATAAAA
GAGAAAAAAGGCGATTTTTCCGCCTAAAACTCTTTAAAACTTATTAAAACTCTTAAAACCCGCCTGGCCT
GTGCATAACTGTCTGGCCAGCGCACAGCCCAAGAGCTGCAAAAAGCGCCTACCCTTCGGTCGCTGCGCTC
CCTACGCCCCGCCGCTTCGCGTCGGCCTATCGCGGCCGCTGGCCGCTCAAAAATGGCTGGCCTACGGCCA
GGCAATCTACCAGGGCGCGGACAAGCCGCGCCGTCGCCACTCGACCGCCGGCGCCCACATCAAGGCACCC
TGCCTCGCGCGTTTCGGTGATGACGGTGAAAACCTCTGACACATGCAGCTCCCGGAAACGGTCACAGCTT
GTCTGTAAGCGGATGCCGGGAGCAGACAAGCCCGTCAGGGCGCGTCAGCGGGTGTTGGCGGGTGTCGGGG
CGCAGCCATGACCCAGTCACGTAGCGATAGCGGAGTGTATACTGGCTTAACTATGCGGCATCAGAGCAGA
TTGTACTGAGAGTGCACCATATGCGGTGTGAAATACCGCACAGATGCGTAAGGAGAAAATACCGCATCAG
GCCCTCTTCCGCTTCCTCGCTCACTGACTCGCTGCGCTCGGTCGTTCGGCTGCGGCGAGCGGTATCAGCT
CACTCAAAGGCGGTAATACGGTTATCCACAGAATCAGGGGATAACGCAGGAAAGAACATGTGAGCAAAAG
GCCAGCAAAAGGCCAGGAACCGTAAAAAGGCCGCGTTGCTGGCGTTTTTCCATAGGCTCCGCCCCCCTGA
CGAGCATCACAAAAATCGACGCTCAAGTCAGAGGTGGCGAAACCCGACAGGACTATAAAGATACCAGGCG
TTTCCCCCTGGAAGCTCCCTCGTGCGCTCTCCTGTTCCGACCCTGCCGCTTACCGGATACCTGTCCGCCT
TTCTCCCTTCGGGAAGCGTGGCGCTTTCTCATAGCTCACGCTGTAGGTATCTCAGTTCGGTGTAGGTCGT
TCGCTCCAAGCTGGGCTGTGTGCACGAACCCCCCGTTCAGCCCGACCGCTGCGCCTTATCCGGTAACTAT
CGTCTTGAGTCCAACCCGGTAAGACACGACTTATCGCCACTGGCAGCAGCCACTGGTAACAGGATTAGCA
GAGCGAGGTATGTAGGCGGTGCTACAGAGTTCTTGAAGTGGTGGCCTAACTACGGCTACACTAGAAGGAC
AGTATTTGGTATCTGCGCTCTGCTGAAGCCAGTTACCTTCGGAAAAAGAGTTGGTAGCTCTTGATCCGGC
AAACAAACCACCGCTGGTAGCGGTGGTTTTTTTGTTTGCAAGCAGCAGATTACGCGCAGAAAAAAAGGAT
CTCAAGAAGATCCTTTGATCTTTTCTACGGGGTCTGACGCTCAGTGGAACGAAAACTCACGTTAAGGGAT
TTTGGTCATGCATTCTAGGTACTAAAACAATTCATCCAGTAAAATATAATATTTTATTTTCTCCCAATCA
GGCTTGATCCCCAGTAAGTCAAAAAATAGCTCGACATACTGTTCTTCCCCGATATCCTCCCTGATCGACC
GGACGCAGAAGGCAATGTCATACCACTTGTCCGCCCTGCCGCTTCTCCCAAGATCAATAAAGCCACTTAC
TTTGCCATCTTTCACAAAGATGTTGCTGTCTCCCAGGTCGCCGTGGGAAAAGACAAGTTCCTCTTCGGGC
TTTTCCGTCTTTAAAAAATCATACAGCTCGCGCGGATCTTTAAATGGAGTGTCTTCTTCCCAGTTTTCGC
AATCCACATCGGCCAGATCGTTATTCAGTAAGTAATCCAATTCGGCTAAGCGGCTGTCTAAGCTATTCGT
ATAGGGACAATCCGATATGTCGATGGAGTGAAAGAGCCTGATGCACTCCGCATACAGCTCGATAATCTTT
TCAGGGCTTTGTTCATCTTCATACTCTTCCGAGCAAAGGACGCCATCGGCCTCACTCATGAGCAGATTGC
TCCAGCCATCATGCCGTTCAAAGTGCAGGACCTTTGGAACAGGCAGCTTTCCTTCCAGCCATAGCATCAT
GTCCTTTTCCCGTTCCACATCATAGGTGGTCCCTTTATACCGGCTGTCCGTCATTTTTAAATATAGGTTT
TCATTTTCTCCCACCAGCTTATATACCTTAGCAGGAGACATTCCTTCCGTATCTTTTACGCAGCGGTATT
TTTCGATCAGTTTTTTCAATTCCGGTGATATTCTCATTTTAGCCATTTATTATTTCCTTCCTCTTTTCTA
CAGTATTTAAAGATACCCCAAGAAGCTAATTATAACAAGACGAACTCCAATTCACTGTTCCTTGCATTCT
AAAACCTTAAATACCAGAAAACAGCTTTTTCAAAGTTGTTTTCAAAGTTGGCGTATAACATAGTATCGAC
GGAGCCGATTTTGAAACCGCGGTGATCACAGGCAGCAACGCTCTGTCATCGTTACAATCAACATGCTACC
CTCCGCGAGATCATCCGTGTTTCAAACCCGGCAGCTTAGTTGCCGTTCTTCCGAATAGCATCGGTAACAT
GAGCAAAGTCTGCCGCCTTACAACGGCTCTCCCGCTGACGCCGTCCCGGACTGATGGGCTGCCTGTATCG
AGTGGTGATTTTGTGCCGAGCTGCCGGTCGGGGAGCTGTTGGCTGGCTGGTGGCAGGATATATTGTGGTG
TAAACAAATTGACGCTTAGACAACTTAATAACACATTGCGGACGTTTTTAATGTACTGAATTAACGCCGA
ATTAATTCGGGGGATCTGGATTTTAGTACTGGATTTTGGTTTTAGGAATTAGAAATTTTATTGATAGAAG
TATTTTACAAATACAAATACATACTAAGGGTTTCTTATATGCTCAACACATGAGCGAAACCCTATAGGAA
CCCTAATTCCCTTATCTGGGAACTACTCACACATTATTATGGAGAAACTCGAGTCAAATCTCGGTGACGG
GCAGGACCGGACGGGGCGGTACCGGCAGGCTGAAGTCCAGCTGCCAGAAACCCACGTCATGCCAGTTCCC
GTGCTTGAAGCCGGCCGCCCGCAGCATGCCGCGGGGGGCATATCCGAGCGCCTCGTGCATGCGCACGCTC
GGGTCGTTGGGCAGCCCGATGACAGCGACCACGCTCTTGAAGCCCTGTGCCTCCAGGGACTTCAGCAGAT
GGGTGTAGAGCGTGGAGCCCAGTCCCGTCCGCTGGTGGCGGGGGCTGACGTACACGGTCGACTCGGCCGT
CCAGTCGTAGGCGTTGCGTGCCTTCCAGGGGCCCGCGTAGGCGATGCCGGCGACCTCGCCGTCCACCTCG
GCGACGAGCCAGGGATAGCGCTCCCGCAGACGGACGAGGTCGTCCGTCCACTCCTGCGGTTCCTGCGGCT
CGGTACGGAAGTTGACCGTGCTTGTCTCGATGTAGTGGTTGACGATGGTGCAGACCGCCGGCATGTCCGC
CTCGGTGGCACGGCGGATGTCGGCCGGGCGTCGTTCTGGGCTCATGGTAGACTCGAGAGAGATAGATTTG
TAGAGAGAGACTGGTGATTTCAGCGTGTCCTCTCCAAATGAAATGAACTTCCTTATATAGAGGAAGGGTC
TTGCGAAGGATAGTGGGATTGTGCGTCATCCCTTACGTCAGTGGAGATATCACATCAATCCACTTGCTTT
GAAGACGTGGTTGGAACGTCTTCTTTTTCCACGATGCTCCTCGTGGGTGGGGGTCCATCTTTGGGACCAC
TGTCGGCAGAGGCATCTTGAACGATAGCCTTTCCTTTATCGCAATGATGGCATTTGTAGGTGCCACCTTC
CTTTTCTACTGTCCTTTTGATGAAGTGACAGATAGCTGGGCAATGGAATCCGAGGAGGTTTCCCGATATT
ACCCTTTGTTGAAAAGTCTCAATAGCCCTTTGGTCTTCTGAGACTGTATCTTTGATATTCTTGGAGTAGA
CGAGAGTGTCGTGCTCCACCATGTTCACATCAATCCACTTGCTTTGAAGACGTGGTTGGAACGTCTTCTT
TTTCCACGATGCTCCTCGTGGGTGGGGGTCCATCTTTGGGACCACTGTCGGCAGAGGCATCTTGAACGAT
AGCCTTTCCTTTATCGCAATGATGGCATTTGTAGGTGCCACCTTCCTTTTCTACTGTCCTTTTGATGAAG
TGACAGATAGCTGGGCAATGGAATCCGAGGAGGTTTCCCGATATTACCCTTTGTTGAAAAGTCTCAATAG
CCCTTTGGTCTTCTGAGACTGTATCTTTGATATTCTTGGAGTAGACGAGAGTGTCGTGCTCCACCATGTT
GGCAAGCTGCTCTAGCCAATACGCAAACCGCCTCTCCCCGCGCGTTGGCCGATTCATTAATGCAGCTGGC
ACGACAGGTTTCCCGACTGGAAAGCGGGCAGTGAGCGCAACGCAATTAATGTGAGTTAGCTCACTCATTA
GGCACCCCAGGCTTTACACTTTATGCTTCCGGCTCGTATGTTGTGTGGAATTGTGAGCGGATAACAATTT
CACACAGGAAACAGCTATGACATGATTACGAATTCGAGCTCGGTACCCGGGGATCGGCGCGCCGAAGAGC
GGGGCCCAATATAACAACGACGTCGTAACAGATAAAGCGAAGCTTGAAGGTGCATGTGACTCCGTCAAGA
TTACGAAACCGCCAACTACCACGCAAATTGCAATTCTCAATTTCCTAGAAGGACTCTCCGAAAATGCATC
CAATACCAAATATTACCCGTGTCATAGGCACCAAGTGACACCATACATGAACACGCGTCACAATATGACT
GGAGAAGGGTTCCACACCTTATGCTATAAAACGCCCCACACCCCTCCTCCTTCCTTCGCAGTTCAATTCC
AATATATTCCATTCTCTCTGTGTATTTCCCTACCTCTCCCTTCAAGGTTAGTCGATTTCTTCTGTTTTTC
TTCTTCGTTCTTTCCATGAATTGTGTATGTTCTTTGATCAATACGATGTTGATTTGATTGTGTTTTGTTT
GGTTTCATCGATCTTCAATTTTCATAATCAGATTCAGCTTTTATTATCTTTACAACAACGTCCTTAATTT
GATGATTCTTTAATCGTAGATTTGCTCTAATTAGAGCTTTTTCATGTCAGATCCCTTTACAACAAGCCTT
AATTGTTGATTCATTAATCGTAGATTAGGGCTTTTTTCATTGATTACTTCAGATCCGTTAAACGTAACCA
TAGATCAGGGCTTTTTCATGAATTACTTCAGATCCGTTAAACAACAGCCTTATTTTTTATACTTCTGTGG
TTTTTCAAGAAATTGTTCAGATCCGTTGACAAAAAGCCTTATTCGTTGATTCTATATCGTTTTTCGAGAG
ATATTGCTCAGATCTGTTAGCAACTGCCTTGTTTGTTGATTCTATTGCCGTGGATTAGGGTTTTTTTTCA
CGAGATTGCTTCAGATCCGTACTTAAGATTACGTAATGGATTTTGATTCTGATTTATCTGTGATTGTTGA
CTCGACAACCTGCAGGAAAAATGGATCATTATCTTGATATTAGACTTAGACCTGATCCAGAATTTCCACC
AGCTCAACTTATGTCTGTTCTTTTTGGAAAACTTCATCAAGCTCTTGTTGCTCAAGGAGGAGATAGAATT
GGAGTTTCTTTTCCTGATCTTGATGAATCAAGATCAAGACTTGGAGAAAGACTTAGAATTCATGCTTCTG
CTGATGATCTTAGAGCTTTGCTTGCTAGACCTTGGCTTGAAGGACTTAGAGATCATCTTCAATTTGGAGA
ACCAGCTGTTGTTCCACATCCAACTCCTTATAGACAAGTTTCAAGAGTTCAAGCTAAATCTAATCCAGAA
AGACTTAGAAGAAGACTTATGAGAAGACATGATCTTTCTGAAGAAGAAGCTAGAAAAAGAATTCCTGATA
CTGTTGCTAGAGCTTTGGATTTGCCTTTTGTTACACTTAGATCACAATCTACTGGACAACATTTTAGACT
TTTTATTAGACATGGACCACTTCAAGTTACTGCTGAAGAAGGAGGATTTACTTGTTATGGACTTTCTAAG
GGAGGTTTTGTTCCTTGGTTTGGATCTGGAGCTACTAATTTTTCTCTTCTTAAGCAAGCTGGAGATGTTG
AAGAAAATCCTGGACCCATGGATAAGAAGTACTCTATCGGACTCGATATCGGAACTAACTCTGTGGGATG
GGCTGTGATCACCGATGAGTACAAGGTGCCATCTAAGAAGTTCAAGGTTCTCGGAAACACCGATAGGCAC
TCTATCAAGAAAAACCTTATCGGTGCTCTCCTCTTCGATTCTGGTGAAACTGCTGAGGCTACCAGACTCA
AGAGAACCGCTAGAAGAAGGTACACCAGAAGAAAGAACAGGATCTGCTACCTCCAAGAGATCTTCTCTAA
CGAGATGGCTAAAGTGGATGATTCATTCTTCCACAGGCTCGAAGAGTCATTCCTCGTGGAAGAAGATAAG
AAGCACGAGAGGCACCCTATCTTCGGAAACATCGTTGATGAGGTGGCATACCACGAGAAGTACCCTACTA
TCTACCACCTCAGAAAGAAGCTCGTTGATTCTACTGATAAGGCTGATCTCAGGCTCATCTACCTCGCTCT
CGCTCACATGATCAAGTTCAGAGGACACTTCCTCATCGAGGGTGATCTCAACCCTGATAACTCTGATGTG
GATAAGTTGTTCATCCAGCTCGTGCAGACCTACAACCAGCTTTTCGAAGAGAACCCTATCAACGCTTCAG
GTGTGGATGCTAAGGCTATCCTCTCTGCTAGGCTCTCTAAGTCAAGAAGGCTTGAGAACCTCATTGCTCA
GCTCCCTGGTGAGAAGAAGAACGGACTTTTCGGAAACTTGATCGCTCTCTCTCTCGGACTCACCCCTAAC
TTCAAGTCTAACTTCGATCTCGCTGAGGATGCAAAGCTCCAGCTCTCAAAGGATACCTACGATGATGATC
TCGATAACCTCCTCGCTCAGATCGGAGATCAGTACGCTGATTTGTTCCTCGCTGCTAAGAACCTCTCTGA
TGCTATCCTCCTCAGTGATATCCTCAGAGTGAACACCGAGATCACCAAGGCTCCACTCTCAGCTTCTATG
ATCAAGAGATACGATGAGCACCACCAGGATCTCACACTTCTCAAGGCTCTTGTTAGACAGCAGCTCCCAG
AGAAGTACAAAGAGATTTTCTTCGATCAGTCTAAGAACGGATACGCTGGTTACATCGATGGTGGTGCATC
TCAAGAAGAGTTCTACAAGTTCATCAAGCCTATCCTCGAGAAGATGGATGGAACCGAGGAACTCCTCGTG
AAGCTCAATAGAGAGGATCTTCTCAGAAAGCAGAGGACCTTCGATAACGGATCTATCCCTCATCAGATCC
ACCTCGGAGAGTTGCACGCTATCCTTAGAAGGCAAGAGGATTTCTACCCATTCCTCAAGGATAACAGGGA
AAAGATTGAGAAGATTCTCACCTTCAGAATCCCTTACTACGTGGGACCTCTCGCTAGAGGAAACTCAAGA
TTCGCTTGGATGACCAGAAAGTCTGAGGAAACCATCACCCCTTGGAACTTCGAAGAGGTGGTGGATAAGG
GTGCTAGTGCTCAGTCTTTCATCGAGAGGATGACCAACTTCGATAAGAACCTTCCAAACGAGAAGGTGCT
CCCTAAGCACTCTTTGCTCTACGAGTACTTCACCGTGTACAACGAGTTGACCAAGGTTAAGTACGTGACC
GAGGGAATGAGGAAGCCTGCTTTTTTGTCAGGTGAGCAAAAGAAGGCTATCGTTGATCTCTTGTTCAAGA
CCAACAGAAAGGTGACCGTGAAGCAGCTCAAAGAGGATTACTTCAAGAAAATCGAGTGCTTCGATTCAGT
TGAGATTTCTGGTGTTGAGGATAGGTTCAACGCATCTCTCGGAACCTACCACGATCTCCTCAAGATCATT
AAGGATAAGGATTTCTTGGATAACGAGGAAAACGAGGATATCTTGGAGGATATCGTTCTTACCCTCACCC
TCTTTGAAGATAGAGAGATGATTGAAGAAAGGCTCAAGACCTACGCTCATCTCTTCGATGATAAGGTGAT
GAAGCAGTTGAAGAGAAGAAGATACACTGGTTGGGGAAGGCTCTCAAGAAAGCTCATTAACGGAATCAGG
GATAAGCAGTCTGGAAAGACAATCCTTGATTTCCTCAAGTCTGATGGATTCGCTAACAGAAACTTCATGC
AGCTCATCCACGATGATTCTCTCACCTTTAAAGAGGATATCCAGAAGGCTCAGGTTTCAGGACAGGGTGA
TAGTCTCCATGAGCATATCGCTAACCTCGCTGGATCTCCTGCAATCAAGAAGGGAATCCTCCAGACTGTG
AAGGTTGTGGATGAGTTGGTGAAGGTGATGGGAAGGCATAAGCCTGAGAACATCGTGATCGAAATGGCTA
GAGAGAACCAGACCACTCAGAAGGGACAGAAGAACTCTAGGGAAAGGATGAAGAGGATCGAGGAAGGTAT
CAAAGAGCTTGGATCTCAGATCCTCAAAGAGCACCCTGTTGAGAACACTCAGCTCCAGAATGAGAAGCTC
TACCTCTACTACCTCCAGAACGGAAGGGATATGTATGTGGATCAAGAGTTGGATATCAACAGGCTCTCTG
ATTACGATGTTGATCATATCGTGCCACAGTCATTCTTGAAGGATGATTCTATCGATAACAAGGTGCTCAC
CAGGTCTGATAAGAACAGGGGTAAGAGTGATAACGTGCCAAGTGAAGAGGTTGTGAAGAAAATGAAGAAC
TATTGGAGGCAGCTCCTCAACGCTAAGCTCATCACTCAGAGAAAGTTCGATAACTTGACTAAGGCTGAGA
GGGGAGGACTCTCTGAATTGGATAAGGCAGGATTCATCAAGAGGCAGCTTGTGGAAACCAGGCAGATCAC
TAAGCACGTTGCACAGATCCTCGATTCTAGGATGAACACCAAGTACGATGAGAACGATAAGTTGATCAGG
GAAGTGAAGGTTATCACCCTCAAGTCAAAGCTCGTGTCTGATTTCAGAAAGGATTTCCAATTCTACAAGG
TGAGGGAAATCAACAACTACCACCACGCTCACGATGCTTACCTTAACGCTGTTGTTGGAACCGCTCTCAT
CAAGAAGTATCCTAAGCTCGAGTCAGAGTTCGTGTACGGTGATTACAAGGTGTACGATGTGAGGAAGATG
ATCGCTAAGTCTGAGCAAGAGATCGGAAAGGCTACCGCTAAGTATTTCTTCTACTCTAACATCATGAATT
TCTTCAAGACCGAGATTACCCTCGCTAACGGTGAGATCAGAAAGAGGCCACTCATCGAGACAAACGGTGA
AACAGGTGAGATCGTGTGGGATAAGGGAAGGGATTTCGCTACCGTTAGAAAGGTGCTCTCTATGCCACAG
GTGAACATCGTTAAGAAAACCGAGGTGCAGACCGGTGGATTCTCTAAAGAGTCTATCCTCCCTAAGAGGA
ACTCTGATAAGCTCATTGCTAGGAAGAAGGATTGGGACCCTAAGAAATACGGTGGTTTCGATTCTCCTAC
CGTGGCTTACTCTGTTCTCGTTGTGGCTAAGGTTGAGAAGGGAAAGAGTAAGAAGCTCAAGTCTGTTAAG
GAACTTCTCGGAATCACTATCATGGAAAGGTCATCTTTCGAGAAGAACCCAATCGATTTCCTCGAGGCTA
AGGGATACAAAGAGGTTAAGAAGGATCTCATCATCAAGCTCCCAAAGTACTCACTCTTCGAACTCGAGAA
CGGTAGAAAGAGGATGCTCGCTTCTGCTGGTGAGCTTCAAAAGGGAAACGAGCTTGCTCTCCCATCTAAG
TACGTTAACTTTCTTTACCTCGCTTCTCACTACGAGAAGTTGAAGGGATCTCCAGAAGATAACGAGCAGA
AGCAACTTTTCGTTGAGCAGCACAAGCACTACTTGGATGAGATCATCGAGCAGATCTCTGAGTTCTCTAA
AAGGGTGATCCTCGCTGATGCAAACCTCGATAAGGTGTTGTCTGCTTACAACAAGCACAGAGATAAGCCT
ATCAGGGAACAGGCAGAGAACATCATCCATCTCTTCACCCTTACCAACCTCGGTGCTCCTGCTGCTTTCA
AGTACTTCGATACAACCATCGATAGGAAGAGATACACCTCTACCAAAGAAGTGCTCGATGCTACCCTCAT
CCATCAGTCTATCACTGGACTCTACGAGACTAGGATCGATCTCTCACAGCTCGGTGGTGATTCAAGGGCT
GATCCTAAGAAGAAGAGGAAGGTTTGACGTCGACGATATGAAGATGAAGATGAAATATTTGGTGTGTCAA
ATAAAAAGCTTGTGTGCTTAAGTTTGTGTTTTTTTCTTGGCTTGTTGTGTTATGAATTTGTGGCTTTTTC
TAATATTAAATGAATGTAAGATCACATTATAATGAATAAACAAATGTTTCTATAATCCATTGTGAATGTT
TTGTTGGATCTCTTCTGCAGCATATAACTACTGTATGTGCTATGGTATGGACTATGGAATATGATTAAAG
ATAAGCCAGAGCTCTGGTGACGGACGGCGCGCTGGCAGACATACTGTCCCACAAATGAAGATGGAATCTG
TAAAAGAAAACGCGTGAAATAATGCGTCTGACAAAGGTTAGGTCGGCTGCCTTTAATCAATACCAAAGTG
GTCCCTACCACGATGGAAAAACTGTGCAGTCGGTTTGGCTTTTTCTGACGAACAAATAAGATTCGTGGCC
GACAGGTGGGGGTCCACCATGTGAAGGCATCTTCAGACTCCAATAATGGAGCAATGACGTAAGGGCTTAC
GAAATAAGTAAGGGTAGTTTGGGAAATGTCCACTCACCCGTCAGTCTATAAATACTTAGCCCCTCCCTCA
TTGTTAAGGGAGCAAAATCTCAGAGAGATAGTCCTAGAGAGAGAAAGAGAGCAAGTAGCCTAGAAGTAGT
CAAGGCGGCGAAGTATTCAGGCACGTGGCCAGGAAGAAGAAAAGCCAAGACGACGAAAACAGGTAAGAGC
TAAGCTTCCTGCAGGTTCACTGCCGTATAGGCAGGATCCATCAAAACGACGTCTGTTTTAGAGCTAGAAA
TAGCAAGTTAAAATAAGGCTAGTCCGTTATCAACTTGAAAAAGTGGCACCGAGTCGGTGCGTTCACTGCC
GTATAGGCAGGGCCAACAAGAAAATGAAGAGTTTTAGAGCTAGAAATAGCAAGTTAAAATAAGGCTAGTC
CGTTATCAACTTGAAAAAGTGGCACCGAGTCGGTGCGTTCACTGCCGTATAGGCAGGTTGTGGAGGATCT
ACCAGAGTTTTAGAGCTAGAAATAGCAAGTTAAAATAAGGCTAGTCCGTTATCAACTTGAAAAAGTGGCA
CCGAGTCGGTGCGTTCACTGCCGTATAGGCAGGTCGATCGACAAGCTCGAGTTTCTCCATAATAATGTGT
GAGTAGTTCCCAGATAAGGGAATTAGGGTTCCTATAGGGTTTCGCTCATGTGTTGAGCATATAAGAAACC
CTTAGTATGTATTTGTATTTGTAAAATACTTCTATCAATAAAATTTCTAATTCCTAAAACCAAAATCCAG
TACTAAAATCCAGATCCCCCGAATTAGAGCTCTACCGGGGCGCGCCCTATTGAGACTTTTCAACAAAGGA
TAATTTCGGGAAACCTCCTCGGATTCCATTGCCCAGCTATCTGTCACTTCATCGAAAGGACAGTAGAAAA
GGAAGGTGGCTCCTACAAATGCCATCATTGCGATAAAGGAAAGGCTATCATTCAAGATCTCTCTGCCGAC
AGTGGTCCCAAAGATGGACCCCCACCCACGAGGAGCATCGTGGAAAAAGAAGACGTTCCAACCACGTCTT
CAAAGCAAGTGGATTGATGTGACATCTCCACTGACGTAAGGGATGACGCACAATCCCACTATCCTTCGCA
AGACCCTTCCTCTATATAAGGAAGTTCATTTCATTTGGAGAGGACACGCTCGAGATCACAAGTTTGTACA
AAAAAGCAGGCTATGGATCTGCGTCTAATTTTCGGTCCAACTTGCACAGGAAAGACGTCGACCGCGATAC
GTCTTGCCCAGCAGACTGGCCTTCCAGTCCTTTCGCTCGATCGGGTCCAATGCTGTCCTCAACTGTCAAC
CGGAAGCGGACGACCAACAGTGGAAGAACTGAAAGGAACGACCCGTCTATACCTTGAAGATCGGCCTCTG
GTGAAGGGTATCATCGCAGCCAAGCAAGCTCACGAAAGGCTGATCGGGGAAGTGTACAATTATGAGGCCC
ACGGCGGGCTTATTCTTGAGGGAGGATCTATCTCGTTGCTCAGGTGCATGGCGCAAAGCAGTTATTGGAG
TACCGATTTTCGTTGGCATATTATTCGCCACAAGTTAGCAGACGAGGAGACATTCATGAACGCGGCCAAG
GCCAGAGTTAGGCAGATGTTGCGCCCTGCTGTAGGCCCATCTATTATTCAAGAGTTGGTTCATCTTTGGA
ATGAGCCTCGGCTGAGGCCCATACTGAAAGAGATCGACGGATATCGATATGCCATGTTATTTGCTAGCCA
GAACCAGATCACACCCGATATGCTATTGCAGCTTGACCCAGATATGGAGGGTGAGTTGATTCATGGAATC
GCTCAGGAGTATCTCATCCATGCGCGCCGGCAGGAGCAGGAATTCCCTCCAGTGAGCGTGGTCGCTTTCG
AAGGATTCGAAGGTCCACCGTTCGGAATGTGCTAGACCCAGCTTTCTTGTACAAAGTGGTGCCTAGGTGA
GTCTAGAGAGTTAATTAAGACCCGGGACTAGTCCCTAGAGTCCTGCTTTAATGAGATATGCGAGACGCCT
ATGATCGCATGATATTTGCTTTCAATTCTGTTGTGCACGTTGTAAAAAACCTGAGCATGTGTAGCTCAGA
TCCTTACCGCCGGTTTCGGTTCATTCTAATGAATATATCACCCGTTACTATCGTATTTTTATGAATAATA
TTCTCCGTTCAATTTACTGATTGTACCCTACTACTTATATGTACAATATTAAAATGAAAACAATATATTG
TGCTGAATAGGTTTATAGCGACATCTATGATAGAGCGCCACAATAACAAACAATTGCGTTTTATTATTAC
AAATCCAATTTTAAAAAAAGCGGCAGAACCGGTCAAACCTAAAAGACTGATTACATAAATCTTATTCAAA
TTTCAAAAGTGCCCCAGGGGCTAGTATCTACGACACACCGAGCGGCGAACTAATAACGCTCACTGAAGGG
AACTCCGGTTCCCCGCCGGCGCGCATGGGTGAGATTCCTTGAAGTTGAGTATTGGCCGTCCGCTCTACCG
AAAGTTACGGGCACCATTCAACCCGGTCCAGCACGGCGGCCGGGTAACCGACTTGCTGCCCCGAGAATTA
TGCAGCATTTTTTTGGTGTATGTGGGCCCCAAATGAAGTGCAGGTCAAACCTTGACAGTGACGACAAATC
GTTGGGCGGGTCCAGGGCGAATTTTGCGACAACATGTCGAGGCTCAGCAGGTTAGAGCTCTCCCGGCGCG
CCGGAGGTCGAGCTGCAGGTCAACGGATCAGGATATTCTTGTTTAAGATGTTGAACTCTATGGAGGTTTG
TATGAACTGATGATCTAGGACCGGATAAGTTCCCTTCTTCATAGCGAACTTATTCAAAGAATGTTTTGTG
TATCATTCTTGTTACATTGTTATTAATGAAAAAATATTATTGGTCATTGGACTGAACACGAGTGTTAAAT
ATGGACCAGGCCCCAAATAAGATCCATTGATATATGAATTAAATAACAAGAATAAATCGAGTCACCAAAC
CACTTGCCTTTTTTAACGAGACTTGTTCACCAACTTGATACAAAAGTCATTATCCTATGCAAATCAATAA
TCATACAAAAATATCCAATAACACTAAAAAATTAAAAGAAATGGATAATTTCACAATATGTTATACGATA
AAGAAGTTACTTTTCCAAGAAATTCACTGATTTTATAAGCCCACTTGCATTAGATAAATGGC
